>Addgene plasmid #177781 | PX459_NRF2-exon5-1 | addgene full sequence | sequence record 354631 | Addgene NGS Result
GAGGGCCTATTTCCCATGATTCCTTCATATTTGCATATACGATACAAGGCTGTTAGAGAGATAATTGGAA
TTAATTTGACTGTAAACACAAAGATATTAGTACAAAATACGTGACGTAGAAAGTAATAATTTCTTGGGTA
GTTTGCAGTTTTAAAATTATGTTTTAAAATGGACTATCATATGCTTACCGTAACTTGAAAGTATTTCGAT
TTCTTGGCTTTATATATCTTGTGGAAAGGACGAAACACCGACTAAACACAAGTCCCAGTGGTTTTAGAGC
TAGAAATAGCAAGTTAAAATAAGGCTAGTCCGTTATCAACTTGAAAAAGTGGCACCGAGTCGGTGCTTTT
TTGTTTTAGAGCTAGAAATAGCAAGTTAAAATAAGGCTAGTCCGTTTTTAGCGCGTGCGCCAATTCTGCA
GACAAATGGCTCTAGAGGTACCCGTTACATAACTTACGGTAAATGGCCCGCCTGGCTGACCGCCCAACGA
CCCCCGCCCATTGACGTCAATAGTAACGCCAATAGGGACTTTCCATTGACGTCAATGGGTGGAGTATTTA
CGGTAAACTGCCCACTTGGCAGTACATCAAGTGTATCATATGCCAAGTACGCCCCCTATTGACGTCAATG
ACGGTAAATGGCCCGCCTGGCATTGTGCCCAGTACATGACCTTATGGGACTTTCCTACTTGGCAGTACAT
CTACGTATTAGTCATCGCTATTACCATGGTCGAGGTGAGCCCCACGTTCTGCTTCACTCTCCCCATCTCC
CCCCCCTCCCCACCCCCAATTTTGTATTTATTTATTTTTTAATTATTTTGTGCAGCGATGGGGGCGGGGG
GGGGGAGGCGGAGAGGTGCGGCGGCAGCCAATCAGAGCGGCGCGCTCCGAAAGTTTCCTTTTATGGCGAG
GCGGCGGCGGCGGCGGCCCTATAAAAAGCGAAGCGCGCGGCGGGCGGGAGTCGCTGCGCGCTGCCTTCGC
CCCGTGCCCCGCTCCGCCGCCGCCTCGCGCCGCCCGCCCCGGCTCTGACTGACCGCGTTACTCCCACAGG
TGAGCGGGCGGGACGGCCCTTCTCCTCCGGGCTGTAATTAGCTGAGCAAGAGGTAAGGGTTTAAGGGATG
GTTGGTTGGTGGGGTATTAATGTTTAATTACCTGGAGCACCTGCCTGAAATCACTTTTTTTCAGGTTGGA
CCGGTGCCACCATGGACTATAAGGACCACGACGGAGACTACAAGGATCATGATATTGATTACAAAGACGA
TGACGATAAGATGGCCCCAAAGAAGAAGCGGAAGGTCGGTATCCACGGAGTCCCAGCAGCCGACAAGAAG
TACAGCATCGGCCTGGACATCGGCACCAACTCTGTGGGCTGGGCCGTGATCACCGACGAGTACAAGGTGC
CCAGCAAGAAATTCAAGGTGCTGGGCAACACCGACCGGCACAGCATCAAGAAGAACCTGATCGGAGCCCT
GCTGTTCGACAGCGGCGAAACAGCCGAGGCCACCCGGCTGAAGAGAACCGCCAGAAGAAGATACACCAGA
CGGAAGAACCGGATCTGCTATCTGCAAGAGATCTTCAGCAACGAGATGGCCAAGGTGGACGACAGCTTCT
TCCACAGACTGGAAGAGTCCTTCCTGGTGGAAGAGGATAAGAAGCACGAGCGGCACCCCATCTTCGGCAA
CATCGTGGACGAGGTGGCCTACCACGAGAAGTACCCCACCATCTACCACCTGAGAAAGAAACTGGTGGAC
AGCACCGACAAGGCCGACCTGCGGCTGATCTATCTGGCCCTGGCCCACATGATCAAGTTCCGGGGCCACT
TCCTGATCGAGGGCGACCTGAACCCCGACAACAGCGACGTGGACAAGCTGTTCATCCAGCTGGTGCAGAC
CTACAACCAGCTGTTCGAGGAAAACCCCATCAACGCCAGCGGCGTGGACGCCAAGGCCATCCTGTCTGCC
AGACTGAGCAAGAGCAGACGGCTGGAAAATCTGATCGCCCAGCTGCCCGGCGAGAAGAAGAATGGCCTGT
TCGGAAACCTGATTGCCCTGAGCCTGGGCCTGACCCCCAACTTCAAGAGCAACTTCGACCTGGCCGAGGA
TGCCAAACTGCAGCTGAGCAAGGACACCTACGACGACGACCTGGACAACCTGCTGGCCCAGATCGGCGAC
CAGTACGCCGACCTGTTTCTGGCCGCCAAGAACCTGTCCGACGCCATCCTGCTGAGCGACATCCTGAGAG
TGAACACCGAGATCACCAAGGCCCCCCTGAGCGCCTCTATGATCAAGAGATACGACGAGCACCACCAGGA
CCTGACCCTGCTGAAAGCTCTCGTGCGGCAGCAGCTGCCTGAGAAGTACAAAGAGATTTTCTTCGACCAG
AGCAAGAACGGCTACGCCGGCTACATTGACGGCGGAGCCAGCCAGGAAGAGTTCTACAAGTTCATCAAGC
CCATCCTGGAAAAGATGGACGGCACCGAGGAACTGCTCGTGAAGCTGAACAGAGAGGACCTGCTGCGGAA
GCAGCGGACCTTCGACAACGGCAGCATCCCCCACCAGATCCACCTGGGAGAGCTGCACGCCATTCTGCGG
CGGCAGGAAGATTTTTACCCATTCCTGAAGGACAACCGGGAAAAGATCGAGAAGATCCTGACCTTCCGCA
TCCCCTACTACGTGGGCCCTCTGGCCAGGGGAAACAGCAGATTCGCCTGGATGACCAGAAAGAGCGAGGA
AACCATCACCCCCTGGAACTTCGAGGAAGTGGTGGACAAGGGCGCTTCCGCCCAGAGCTTCATCGAGCGG
ATGACCAACTTCGATAAGAACCTGCCCAACGAGAAGGTGCTGCCCAAGCACAGCCTGCTGTACGAGTACT
TCACCGTGTATAACGAGCTGACCAAAGTGAAATACGTGACCGAGGGAATGAGAAAGCCCGCCTTCCTGAG
CGGCGAGCAGAAAAAGGCCATCGTGGACCTGCTGTTCAAGACCAACCGGAAAGTGACCGTGAAGCAGCTG
AAAGAGGACTACTTCAAGAAAATCGAGTGCTTCGACTCCGTGGAAATCTCCGGCGTGGAAGATCGGTTCA
ACGCCTCCCTGGGCACATACCACGATCTGCTGAAAATTATCAAGGACAAGGACTTCCTGGACAATGAGGA
AAACGAGGACATTCTGGAAGATATCGTGCTGACCCTGACACTGTTTGAGGACAGAGAGATGATCGAGGAA
CGGCTGAAAACCTATGCCCACCTGTTCGACGACAAAGTGATGAAGCAGCTGAAGCGGCGGAGATACACCG
GCTGGGGCAGGCTGAGCCGGAAGCTGATCAACGGCATCCGGGACAAGCAGTCCGGCAAGACAATCCTGGA
TTTCCTGAAGTCCGACGGCTTCGCCAACAGAAACTTCATGCAGCTGATCCACGACGACAGCCTGACCTTT
AAAGAGGACATCCAGAAAGCCCAGGTGTCCGGCCAGGGCGATAGCCTGCACGAGCACATTGCCAATCTGG
CCGGCAGCCCCGCCATTAAGAAGGGCATCCTGCAGACAGTGAAGGTGGTGGACGAGCTCGTGAAAGTGAT
GGGCCGGCACAAGCCCGAGAACATCGTGATCGAAATGGCCAGAGAGAACCAGACCACCCAGAAGGGACAG
AAGAACAGCCGCGAGAGAATGAAGCGGATCGAAGAGGGCATCAAAGAGCTGGGCAGCCAGATCCTGAAAG
AACACCCCGTGGAAAACACCCAGCTGCAGAACGAGAAGCTGTACCTGTACTACCTGCAGAATGGGCGGGA
TATGTACGTGGACCAGGAACTGGACATCAACCGGCTGTCCGACTACGATGTGGACCATATCGTGCCTCAG
AGCTTTCTGAAGGACGACTCCATCGACAACAAGGTGCTGACCAGAAGCGACAAGAACCGGGGCAAGAGCG
ACAACGTGCCCTCCGAAGAGGTCGTGAAGAAGATGAAGAACTACTGGCGGCAGCTGCTGAACGCCAAGCT
GATTACCCAGAGAAAGTTCGACAATCTGACCAAGGCCGAGAGAGGCGGCCTGAGCGAACTGGATAAGGCC
GGCTTCATCAAGAGACAGCTGGTGGAAACCCGGCAGATCACAAAGCACGTGGCACAGATCCTGGACTCCC
GGATGAACACTAAGTACGACGAGAATGACAAGCTGATCCGGGAAGTGAAAGTGATCACCCTGAAGTCCAA
GCTGGTGTCCGATTTCCGGAAGGATTTCCAGTTTTACAAAGTGCGCGAGATCAACAACTACCACCACGCC
CACGACGCCTACCTGAACGCCGTCGTGGGAACCGCCCTGATCAAAAAGTACCCTAAGCTGGAAAGCGAGT
TCGTGTACGGCGACTACAAGGTGTACGACGTGCGGAAGATGATCGCCAAGAGCGAGCAGGAAATCGGCAA
GGCTACCGCCAAGTACTTCTTCTACAGCAACATCATGAACTTTTTCAAGACCGAGATTACCCTGGCCAAC
GGCGAGATCCGGAAGCGGCCTCTGATCGAGACAAACGGCGAAACCGGGGAGATCGTGTGGGATAAGGGCC
GGGATTTTGCCACCGTGCGGAAAGTGCTGAGCATGCCCCAAGTGAATATCGTGAAAAAGACCGAGGTGCA
GACAGGCGGCTTCAGCAAAGAGTCTATCCTGCCCAAGAGGAACAGCGATAAGCTGATCGCCAGAAAGAAG
GACTGGGACCCTAAGAAGTACGGCGGCTTCGACAGCCCCACCGTGGCCTATTCTGTGCTGGTGGTGGCCA
AAGTGGAAAAGGGCAAGTCCAAGAAACTGAAGAGTGTGAAAGAGCTGCTGGGGATCACCATCATGGAAAG
AAGCAGCTTCGAGAAGAATCCCATCGACTTTCTGGAAGCCAAGGGCTACAAAGAAGTGAAAAAGGACCTG
ATCATCAAGCTGCCTAAGTACTCCCTGTTCGAGCTGGAAAACGGCCGGAAGAGAATGCTGGCCTCTGCCG
GCGAACTGCAGAAGGGAAACGAACTGGCCCTGCCCTCCAAATATGTGAACTTCCTGTACCTGGCCAGCCA
CTATGAGAAGCTGAAGGGCTCCCCCGAGGATAATGAGCAGAAACAGCTGTTTGTGGAACAGCACAAGCAC
TACCTGGACGAGATCATCGAGCAGATCAGCGAGTTCTCCAAGAGAGTGATCCTGGCCGACGCTAATCTGG
ACAAAGTGCTGTCCGCCTACAACAAGCACCGGGATAAGCCCATCAGAGAGCAGGCCGAGAATATCATCCA
CCTGTTTACCCTGACCAATCTGGGAGCCCCTGCCGCCTTCAAGTACTTTGACACCACCATCGACCGGAAG
AGGTACACCAGCACCAAAGAGGTGCTGGACGCCACCCTGATCCACCAGAGCATCACCGGCCTGTACGAGA
CACGGATCGACCTGTCTCAGCTGGGAGGCGACAAAAGGCCGGCGGCCACGAAAAAGGCCGGCCAGGCAAA
AAAGAAAAAGGAATTCGGCAGTGGAGAGGGCAGAGGAAGTCTGCTAACATGCGGTGACGTCGAGGAGAAT
CCTGGCCCAATGACCGAGTACAAGCCCACGGTGCGCCTCGCCACCCGCGACGACGTCCCCAGGGCCGTAC
GCACCCTCGCCGCCGCGTTCGCCGACTACCCCGCCACGCGCCACACCGTCGATCCGGACCGCCACATCGA
GCGGGTCACCGAGCTGCAAGAACTCTTCCTCACGCGCGTCGGGCTCGACATCGGCAAGGTGTGGGTCGCG
GACGACGGCGCCGCGGTGGCGGTCTGGACCACGCCGGAGAGCGTCGAAGCGGGGGCGGTGTTCGCCGAGA
TCGGCCCGCGCATGGCCGAGTTGAGCGGTTCCCGGCTGGCCGCGCAGCAACAGATGGAAGGCCTCCTGGC
GCCGCACCGGCCCAAGGAGCCCGCGTGGTTCCTGGCCACCGTCGGAGTCTCGCCCGACCACCAGGGCAAG
GGTCTGGGCAGCGCCGTCGTGCTCCCCGGAGTGGAGGCGGCCGAGCGCGCCGGGGTGCCCGCCTTCCTGG
AGACCTCCGCGCCCCGCAACCTCCCCTTCTACGAGCGGCTCGGCTTCACCGTCACCGCCGACGTCGAGGT
GCCCGAAGGACCGCGCACCTGGTGCATGACCCGCAAGCCCGGTGCCTGAGAATTCTAACTAGAGCTCGCT
GATCAGCCTCGACTGTGCCTTCTAGTTGCCAGCCATCTGTTGTTTGCCCCTCCCCCGTGCCTTCCTTGAC
CCTGGAAGGTGCCACTCCCACTGTCCTTTCCTAATAAAATGAGGAAATTGCATCGCATTGTCTGAGTAGG
TGTCATTCTATTCTGGGGGGTGGGGTGGGGCAGGACAGCAAGGGGGAGGATTGGGAAGAGAATAGCAGGC
ATGCTGGGGAGCGGCCGCAGGAACCCCTAGTGATGGAGTTGGCCACTCCCTCTCTGCGCGCTCGCTCGCT
CACTGAGGCCGGGCGACCAAAGGTCGCCCGACGCCCGGGCTTTGCCCGGGCGGCCTCAGTGAGCGAGCGA
GCGCGCAGCTGCCTGCAGGGGCGCCTGATGCGGTATTTTCTCCTTACGCATCTGTGCGGTATTTCACACC
GCATA
[95 nt withheld, positions 6586-6680]
T
[46 nt withheld, positions 6682-6727]
C
[141 nt withheld, positions 6729-6869]
CCTTTGACGTTGGAGTCCACGTTCTTT
[37 nt withheld, positions 6897-6933]
ACTCTATCTCGGGCTATTCTTTTGATTTATAAGGGATTTTGCCGATTTCGGTCTATTGGTTAAAAAATGA
GCTGATTTAACAAAAATTTAACGCGAATTTTAACAAAATATTAACGTTTACAATTTTATGGTGCACTCTC
AGTACAATCTGCTCTGATGCCGCATAGTTAAGCCAGCCCCGACACCCGCCAACACCCGCTGACGCGCCCT
GACGGGCTTGTCTGCTCCCGGCATCCGCTTACAGACAAGCTGTGACCGTCTCCGGGAGCTGCATGTGTCA
GAGGTTTTCACCGTCATCACCGAAACGCGCGAGACGAAAGGGCCTCGTGATACGCCTATTTTTATAGGTT
AATGTCATGATAATAATGGTTTCTTAGACGTCAGGTGGCACTTTTCGGGGAAATGTGCGCGGAACCCCTA
TTTGTTTATTTTTCTAAATACATTCAAATATGTATCCGCTCATGAGACAATAACCCTGATAAATGCTTCA
ATAATATTGAAAAAGGAAGAGTATGAGTATTCAACATTTCCGTGTCGCCCTTATTCCCTTTTTTGCGGCA
TTTTGCCTTCCTGTTTTTGCTCACCCAGAAACGCTGGTGAAAGTAAAAGATGCTGAAGATCAGTTGGGTG
CACGAGTGGGTTACATCGAACTGGATCTCAACAGCGGTAAGATCCTTGAGAGTTTTCGCCCCGAAGAACG
TTTTCCAATGATGAGCACTTTTAAAGTTCTGCTATGTGGCGCGGTATTATCCCGTATTGACGCCGGGCAA
GAGCAACTCGGTCGCCGCATACACTATTCTCAGAATGACTTGGTTGAGTACTCACCAGTCACAGAAAAGC
ATCTTACGGATGGCATGACAGTAAGAGAATTATGCAGTGCTGCCATAACCATGAGTGATAACACTGCGGC
CAACTTACTTCTGACAACGATCGGAGGACCGAAGGAGCTAACCGCTTTTTTGCACAACATGGGGGATCAT
GTAACTCGCCTTGATCGTTGGGAACCGGAGCTGAATGAAGCCATACCAAACGACGAGCGTGACACCACGA
TGCCTGTAGCAATGGCAACAACGTTGCGCAAACTATTAACTGGCGAACTACTTACTCTAGCTTCCCGGCA
ACAATTAATAGACTGGATGGAGGCGGATAAAGTTGCAGGACCACTTCTGCGCTCGGCCCTTCCGGCTGGC
TGGTTTATTGCTGATAAATCTGGAGCCGGTGAGCGTGGAAGCCGCGGTATCATTGCAGCACTGGGGCCAG
ATGGTAAGCCCTCCCGTATCGTAGTTATCTACACGACGGGGAGTCAGGCAACTATGGATGAACGAAATAG
ACAGATCGCTGAGATAGGTGCCTCACTGATTAAGCATTGGTAACTGTCAGACCAAGTTTACTCATATATA
CTTTAGATTGATTTAAAACTTCATTTTTAATTTAAAAGGATCTAGGTGAAGATCCTTTTTGATAATCTCA
TGACCAAAATCCCTTAACGTGAGTTTTCGTTCCACTGAGCGTCAGACCCCGTAGAAAAGATCAAAGGATC
TTCTTGAGATCCTTTTTTTCTGCGCGTAATCTGCTGCTTGCAAACAAAAAAACCACCGCTACCAGCGGTG
GTTTGTTTGCCGGATCAAGAGCTACCAACTCTTTTTCCGAAGGTAACTGGCTTCAGCAGAGCGCAGATAC
CAAATACTGTTCTTCTAGTGTAGCCGTAGTTAGGCCACCACTTCAAGAACTCTGTAGCACCGCCTACATA
CCTCGCTCTGCTAATCCTGTTACCAGTGGCTGCTGCCAGTGGCGATAAGTCGTGTCTTACCGGGTTGGAC
TCAAGACGATAGTTACCGGATAAGGCGCAGCGGTCGGGCTGAACGGGGGGTTCGTGCACACAGCCCAGCT
TGGAGCGAACGACCTACACCGAACTGAGATACCTACAGCGTGAGCTATGAGAAAGCGCCACGCTTCCCGA
AGGGAGAAAGGCGGACAGGTATCCGGTAAGCGGCAGGGTCGGAACAGGAGAGCGCACGAGGGAGCTTCCA
GGGGGAAACGCCTGGTATCTTTATAGTCCTGTCGGGTTTCGCCACCTCTGACTTGAGCGTCGATTTTTGT
GATGCTCGTCAGGGGGGCGGAGCCTATGGAAAAACGCCAGCAACGCGGCCTTTTTACGGTTCCTGGCCTT
TTGCTGGCCTTTTGCTCACATGT
Features (pLannotate 1.2.2; 20 found; start..end, strand, type, name):
      1..241     +  promoter       U6 promoter: RNA polymerase III promoter for human U6 snRNA
    271..346     +  misc_RNA       gRNA scaffold: guide RNA scaffold for the Streptococcus pyogenes CRISPR/Cas9 system
    353..396     +  misc_RNA       gRNA scaffold (fragment): guide RNA scaffold for the Streptococcus pyogenes CRISPR/Cas9 system
    443..728     +  enhancer       CMV enhancer: human cytomegalovirus immediate early enhancer; contains an 18-bp deletion relative to the standard CMV enhancer
    730..845     +  promoter       chicken β-actin promoter (fragment): contains a 21-bp deletion relative to the standard chicken β-actin promoter
    831..956     +  promoter       chicken β-actin promoter (fragment): contains a 21-bp deletion relative to the standard chicken β-actin promoter
    957..1184    +  intron         hybrid intron: hybrid between chicken β-actin (CBA) and minute virus of mice (MMV) introns (Gray et al., 2011)
   1322..2923    +  CDS            Cas9(N): N-terminal portion of Streptococcus pyogenes Cas9 (Zetsche et al., 2015)
   2924..5422    +  CDS            Cas9(C): C-terminal portion of Streptococcus pyogenes Cas9 (Zetsche et al., 2015)
   5423..5470    +  CDS            nucleoplasmin NLS: bipartite nuclear localization signal from nucleoplasmin
   5540..6139    +  CDS            PuroR (fragment): puromycin N-acetyltransferase; pac from Streptomyces; confers resistance to puromycin
   6173..6284    +  polyA_signal   bGH poly(A) signal: bovine growth hormone polyadenylation signal
   6389..6529    +  repeat_region  AAV2 ITR: inverted terminal repeat of adeno-associated virus serotype 2 inverted
   6534..6585    -  misc_feature   bom (fragment): basis of mobility region from pBR322
   6604..7059    +  rep_origin     f1 ori (sequence partly withheld): f1 bacteriophage origin of replication; arrow indicates direction of (+) strand synthesis
   7060..7109    -  misc_feature   bom (fragment): basis of mobility region from pBR322
   7211..7246    -  CDS            rop (fragment): Rop protein, which maintains plasmids at low copy number; rop
   7341..7445    +  promoter       AmpR promoter: bla
   7446..8306    +  CDS            AmpR: β-lactamase; bla; confers resistance to ampicillin, carbenicillin, and related antibiotics
   8477..9065    +  rep_origin     ori: high-copy-number ColE1/pMB1/pBR322/pUC origin of replication
