[The description below was written by a language model from this plasmid's Addgene catalogue record and pLannotate feature annotations shown in this document.]
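Description:
PX459_NRF2-exon5-1 is an all-in-one CRISPR/Cas9 plasmid built on the PX459 backbone for transient expression in mammalian cells, made to disrupt the human NRF2 gene (NFE2L2). Its name suggests that the guide targets exon 5, and that it is one of a set of guides, although the record itself only states the purpose as CRISPR/Cas9-mediated deletion of human NRF2. In bacteria the roughly 9.1 kb plasmid is maintained at high copy from a ColE1/pUC-type origin and selected with ampicillin through the β-lactamase gene. An f1 phage origin is also present, along with small backbone remnants annotated as bom and rop fragments.

The plasmid carries two expression units. A human U6 RNA polymerase III promoter drives a single guide RNA, in which the NRF2-specific spacer is fused to the Streptococcus pyogenes guide RNA scaffold. An extra partial scaffold is annotated just downstream. The second unit uses a hybrid promoter, made up of the CMV enhancer, chicken β-actin promoter and a hybrid intron, to express S. pyogenes Cas9. The annotation tool splits Cas9 into contiguous N- and C-terminal portions that together make up the full-length nuclease, which is followed by a nucleoplasmin nuclear localization signal. A puromycin N-acetyltransferase coding sequence lies downstream in the same transcription unit, ahead of the bGH polyadenylation signal, so transfected cells can be enriched with puromycin. The table does not annotate the linker between Cas9 and PuroR. A single AAV2 ITR follows the cassette, which is a backbone remnant rather than a functional packaging arrangement. The cloning sites used to insert the guide are not recorded.
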