Addgene plasmid #177781: PX459_NRF2-exon5-1
Purpose: sgRNA for CRISPR/Cas9-mediated deletion of human NRF2
Depositing lab: Michael Ristow. Publication: A naturally occurring polyacetylene isolated from carrots promotes health and delays signatures of aging. Thomas C, Erni R, Wu JY, Fischer F, Lamers G, Grigolon G, Mitchell SJ, Zarse K, Carreira EM, Ristow M. Nat Commun. 2023 Dec 8;14(1):8142. doi: 10.1038/s41467-023-43672-7. PubMed 38065964.
Backbone
  Vector backbone: PX459 (Addgene #62988)
  Vector type: CRISPR
Growth in bacteria
  Bacterial resistance: Ampicillin, 100 μg/mL
  Growth temperature: 37°C
  Growth strain: DH5alpha
  Copy number: High Copy
Gene/Insert
  Gene/Insert name: NRF2
  gRNA/shRNA sequence: ACTAAACACAAGTCCCAGTGgttttagagctagaaatagcaagttaaaataaggctagtccgttatcaacttgaaaaagtggcaccgagtcggtgc
  Species: H. sapiens (human)
  Entrez Gene: NFE2L2 (a.k.a. HEBP1, IMDDHH, NRF2, Nrf-2)
  Cloning method: Restriction Enzyme; 5′ cloning site Unknown (unknown if destroyed)
Terms and licenses: Academic/Nonprofit Terms; Industry Terms: Not Available to Industry
How to cite: PX459_NRF2-exon5-1 was a gift from Michael Ristow (Addgene plasmid # 177781 ; http://n2t.net/addgene:177781 ; RRID:Addgene_177781)
