>Addgene plasmid #177781 | PX459_NRF2-exon5-1 | depositor partial sequence | sequence record 344960 | NRF2-targeting sgRNA inserted into PX459 using scarless BbsI cloning
ACTAAACACAAGTCCCAGTG
